>Addgene plasmid #145557 | pGBW-m4046208 | addgene full sequence | sequence record 292524 | Addgene NGS Result
TGATTTAAATGGTCAGTTAGAGCGGCCGCTTGCTATATTGAAGTACGGATTAGAAGCCGCCGAGCGGGCG
ACAGCCCTCCGACGGAAGACTCTCCTCCGTGCGTCCTCGTCTTCACCGGTCGCGTTCCTGAAACGCAGAT
GTGCCTCGCGCCGCACTGCTCCGAACAATAAAGATTCTACAATACTAGCTTTTATGGTTATGAAGAGGAA
AAATTGGCAGTAACCTGGCCCCACAAACCTTCAAATTAACGAATCAAATTAACAACCATAGGATGATAAT
GCGATTAGTTTTTTAGCCTTATTTCTGGGGTAATTAATCAGCGAAGCGATGATTTTTGATCTATTAACAG
ATATATAAATGGAAAAGCTGCATAACCACTTTAACTAATACTTTCAACATTTTCAGTTTGTATTACTTCT
TATTCAAATGTCATAAAAGTATCAACAAAAAATTGTTAATATACCTCTATACTTTAACGTCAAGGAGAAA
AAACTATAATGATTGTTAATAATTGGTTGAAGCAGTTAATTAAAGTTACACTTGTGTTCCTTTTTGTTGC
TGCTATTTTCTATTTAATAACACCTGTTCATGTCATGTCTAAACATACTGACTTTTCAAGTGAAATCATA
GGATACAAGGCTATTGATGGTGGTGTCACTCGTGACATAGCATCTACAGATACTTGTTTTGCTAACAAAC
ATGCTGATTTTGACACATGGTTTAGCCAGCGTGGTGGTAGTTATACTAATGACAAAGCTTGCCCATTGAT
TGCTGCAGTCATAACAAGAGAAGTGGGTTTTGTCGTGCCTGGTTTGCCTGGCACGATATTACGCACAACT
AATGGTGACTTTTTGCATTTCTTACCTAGAGTTTTTAGTGCAGTTGGTAACATCTGTTACACACCATCAA
AACTTATAGAGTACACTGACTTTGCAACATCAGCTTGTGTTTTGGCTGCTGAATGTACAATTTTTAAAGA
TGCTTCTGGTAAGCCAGTACCATATTGTTATGATACCAATGTACTAGAAGGTTCTGTTGCTTATGAAAGT
TTACGCCCTGACACACGTTATGTGCTCATGGATGGCTCTATTATTCAATTTCCTAACACCTACCTTGAAG
GTTCTGTTAGAGTGGTAACAACTTTTGATTCTGAGTACTGTAGGCACGGCACTTGTGAAAGATCAGAAGC
TGGTGTTTGTGTATCTACTAGTGGTAGATGGGTACTTAACAATGATTATTACAGATCTTTACCAGGAGTT
TTCTGTGGTGTAGATGCTGTAAATTTACTTACTAATATGTTTACACCACTAATTCAACCTATTGGTGCTT
TGGACATATCAGCATCTATAGTAGCTGGTGGTATTGTAGCTATCGTAGTAACATGCCTTGCCTACTATTT
TATGAGGTTTAGAAGAGCTTTTGGTGAATACAGTCATGTAGTTGCCTTTAATACTTTACTATTCCTTATG
TCATTCACTGTACTCTGTTTAACACCAGTTTACTCATTCTTACCTGGTGTTTATTCTGTTATTTACTTGT
ACTTGACATTTTATCTTACTAATGATGTTTCTTTTTTAGCACATATTCAGTGGATGGTTATGTTCACACC
TTTAGTACCTTTCTGGATAACAATTGCTTATATCATTTGTATTTCCACAAAGCATTTCTATTGGTTCTTT
AGTAATTACCTAAAGAGACGTGTAGTCTTTAATGGTGTTTCCTTTAGTACTTTTGAAGAAGCTGCGCTGT
GCACCTTTTTGTTAAATAAAGAAATGTATCTAAAGTTGCGTAGTGATGTGCTATTACCTCTTACGCAATA
TAATAGATACTTAGCTCTTTATAATAAGTACAAGTATTTTAGTGGAGCAATGGATACAACTAGCTACAGA
GAAGCTGCTTGTTGTCATCTCGCAAAGGCTCTCAATGACTTCAGTAACTCAGGTTCTGATGTTCTTTACC
AACCACCACAAACCTCTATCACCTCAGCTGTTTTGCTCGTGCCGAGAGGTTCTTGGAGCCATCCGCAGTT
TGAAAAATAAACAGGCCCCTTTTCCTTTGTCGATATCATGTAATTAGTTATGTCACGCTTACATTCACGC
CCTCCTCCCACATCCGCTCTAACCGAAAAGGAAGGAGTTAGACAACCTGAAGTCTAGGTCCCTATTTATT
TTTTTTAATAGTTATGTTAGTATTAAGAACGTTATTTATATTTCAAATTTTTCTTTTTTTTCTGTACAAA
GCGGCCGCCGAACCACTAGTGCACTGCAGTACACGGTTTCCTTGAAATTTTTTTGATTCGGTAATCTCCG
AACAGAAGGAAGAACGAAGGAAGGAGCACAGACTTAGATTGGTATATATACGCATATGTAGTGTTGAAGA
AACATGAAATTGCCCAGTATTCTTAACCCAACTGCACAGAACAAAAACGTGCAGGAAACGAAGATAAATC
ATGTCGAAAGCTACATATAAGGAACGTGCTGCTACTCATCCTAGTCCTGTTGCTGCCAAGCTATTTAATA
TCATGCACGAAAAGCAAACAAACTTGTGTGCTTCATTGGATGTTCGTACCACCAAGGAATTACTGGAGTT
AGTTGAAGCATTAGGTCCCAAAATTTGTTTACTAAAAACACATGTGGATATCTTGACTGATTTTTCCATG
GAGGGCACAGTTAAGCCGCTAAAGGCATTATCCGCCAAGTACAATTTTTTACTCTTCGAGGACAGAAAAT
TTGCTGACATTGGTAATACAGTCAAATTGCAGTACTCTGCGGGTGTATACAGAATAGCAGAATGGGCAGA
CATTACGAATGCACACGGTGTGGTGGGCCCAGGTATTGTTAGCGGTTTGAAGCAGGCGGCAGAAGAAGTA
ACAAAGGAACCTAGAGGCCTTTTGATGTTAGCAGAATTGTCATGCAAGGGCTCCCTATCTACTGGAGAAT
ATACTAAGGGTACTGTTGACATTGCGAAGAGCGACAAAGATTTTGTTATCGGCTTTATTGCTCAAAGAGA
CATGGGTGGAAGAGATGAAGGTTACGATTGGTTGATTATGACACCCGGTGTGGGTTTAGATGACAAGGGA
GATGCATTGGGTCAACAGTATAGAACCGTGGATGATGTGGTTTCTACAGGATCTGACATTATTATTGTTG
GAAGAGGACTATTTGCAAAGGGAAGGGATGCTAAGGTAGAGGGTGAACGTTACAGAAAAGCAGGCTGGGA
AGCATATTTGAGAAGATGCGGCCAGCAAAACTAAAAAACTGTATTATAAGTAAATGCATGTATACTAAAC
TCACAAATTAGAGCTTCAATTTAATTATATCAGTTATTACCCGAGTAACGAAGCATCTGTGCTTCATTTT
GTAGAACAAAAATGCAACGCGAGAGCGCTAATTTTTCAAACAAAGAATCTGAGCTGCATTTTTACAGAAC
AGAAATGCAACGCGAAAGCGCTATTTTACCAACGAAGAATCTGTGCTTCATTTTTGTAAAACAAAAATGC
AACGCGAGAGCGCTAATTTTTCAAACAAAGAATCTGAGCTGCATTTTTACAGAACAGAAATGCAACGCGA
GAGCGCTATTTTACCAACAAAGAATCTATACTTCTTTTTTGTTCTACAAAAATGCATCCCGAGAGCGCTA
TTTTTCTAACAAAGCATCTTAGATTACTTTTTTTCTCCTTTGTGCGCTCTATAATGCAGTCTCTTGATAA
CTTTTTGCACTGTAGGTCCGTTAAGGTTAGAAGAAGGCTACTTTGGTGTCTATTTTCTCTTCCATAAAAA
AAGCCTGACTCCACTTCCCGCGTTTACTGATTACTAGCGAAGCTGCGGGTGCATTTTTTCAAGATAAAGG
CATCCCCGATTATATTCTATACCGATGTGGATTGCGCATACTTTGTGAACAGAAAGTGATAGCGTTGATG
ATTCTTCATTGGTCAGAAAATTATGAACGGTTTCTTCTATTTTGTCTCTATATACTACGTATAGGAAATG
TTTACATTTTCGTATTGTTTTCGATTCACTCTATGAATAGTTCTTACTACAATTTTTTTGTCTAAAGAGT
AATACTAGAGATAAACATAAAAAATGTAGAGGTCGAGTTTAGATGCAAGTTCAAGGAGCGAAAGGTGGAT
GGGTAGGTTATATAGGGATATAGCACAGAGATATATAGCAAAGAGATACTTTTGAGCAATGTTTGTGGAA
GCGGTATTCGCAATATTTTAGTAGCTCGTTACAGTCCGGTGCGTTTTTGGTTTTTTGAAAGTGCGTCATC
AGAGCGCTTTTGGTTTTCAAAAGCGCTCTGAAGTTCCTATACTTTCTAGCTAGAGAATAGGAACTTCCCG
AGCGGCCGCGTGTTACAAGCTTGACTCCAGCGTAACTGGACTGCAATCAACTCACTGGCTCACCTTCACG
GGTGGGCCTTTCTTCGGTAGAAAATCAAAGGATCTTCTTGAGATCCTTTTTTTCTGCGCGTAATCTGCTG
CTTGCAAACAAAAAAACCACCGCTACCAGCGGTGGTTTGTTTGCCGGATCAAGAGCTACCAACTCTTTTT
CCGAGGTAACTGGCTTCAGCAGAGCGCAGATACCAAATACTGTTCTTCTAGTGTAGCCGTAGTTAGGCCA
CCACTTCAAGAACTCTGTAGCACCGCCTACATACCTCGCTCTGCTAATCCTGTTACCAGTGGCTGCTGCC
AGTGGCGATAAGTCGTGTCTTACCGGGTTGGACTCAAGACGATAGTTACCGGATAAGGCGCAGCGGTCGG
GCTGAACGGGGGGTTCGTGCACACAGCCCAGCTTGGAGCGAACGACCTACACCGAACTGAGATACCTACA
GCGTGAGCTATGAGAAAGCGCCACGCTTCCCGAAGGGAGAAAGGCGGACAGGTATCCGGTAAGCGGCAGG
GTCGGAACAGGAGAGCGCACGAGGGAGCTTCCAGGGGTAAACGCCTGGTATCTTTATAGTCCTGTCGGGT
TTCGCCACCTCTGACTTGAGCATCGATTTTTGTGATGCTCGTCAGGGGGGCGGAGCCTATGGAAAAACGC
CAGCAACGCAGAAAGGCCCACCCGAAGGTGAGCCAGGTGATTACATTTGGGCCCTCATCAGAGGTTTTCA
CCGTCATCACCGAAACGCGCGAGGCAGCTGCGGTAAAGCTCATCAGCGTGGTCGTGAAGCGATTCACAGA
TGTCTGCCTGTTCATCCGCGTCCAGCTCGTTGAGTTTCTCCAGAAGCGTTAATGTCTGGCTTCTGATAAA
GCGGGCCATGTTAAGGGCGGTTTTTTCCTGTTTGGTCACTTACCAATGCTTAATCAGTGAGGCACCTATC
TCAGCGATCTGTCTATTTCGTTCATCCATAGTTGCCTGACTCCCCGTCGTGTAGATAACTACGATGCGGG
AGGGCTTACCATCTGGCCCCAGTGCTGCAATGATACCGCGAGACCCACGCTCACCGGCTCCAGATTTATC
AGCAATAAACCAGCCAGCCGGGAGGGCCGAGCGCAGAAGTGATCCTGCAACTTTATCCGCCTCCATCCAG
TCTATTAATTGTTGCCGGGAAGCTAGAGTAAGTAGTTCGCCAGTTAATAGTTTGCGCAACGTTGTTGCCA
TTGCTACAGGCATCGTGGTGTCACGCTCGTCGTTTGGTATGGCTTCATTCAGCTCCGGTTCCCAACGATC
AAGGCGAGTTACATGATCCCCCATGTTGTGCAAAAAAGCGGTTAGCTCCTTCGGTCCTCCGATCGTTGCC
AGAAGTAAGTTGGCCGCAGTGTTATCACTCATGGTTATGGCAGCACTGCATAATTCTCTTACTGTCATGC
CATCCGTGAGATGCTTTTCTGTGACTGGTGAGTACTCAACCAAGTCATTCTGAGAATAGTGTATGCGGCG
ACCGAGTTGCTCTTGCCCGGCGTCAATACGGGATAATACCGCGCCACATAGCAGAACTTTAAAAGTGCTC
ATCATTGGAAAACGTTCTTCGGGGCGTAAACTCTCAAGGATCTTACCGCTGTTGAGATCCAGTTCGATGT
AACCCACTCGTGCACCCAACTGATCTTCAGCATCTTTTACTTTCACCAGCGTTTCTGGGTGAGCAAAAAC
AGGAAGGCAAAATGCCGCAAAAAAGGGAATAAGGGCGACACGGAAATGTTGAATACTCATTTTAGCTTCC
TTAGCTCCTGAAAATCTCGATAACTCAAAAAATACGCCCGGTAGTGATCTTATTTCATTATGGTGAAAGT
TGGAACCTCTTACGTGCCGATCAAGTCAAAAGCCTCCGGTCGGAGGCTTTTGACTTTCTGCTATGGAGGT
CAGGTA
Features (pLannotate 1.2.2; 13 found; start..end, strand, type, name):
     46..487     +  promoter       GAL1 promoter: S. cerevisiae GAL1; inducible promoter, regulated by Gal4
    502..1995    +  CDS            R1A_SARS2 (fragment): Experimental evidence at protein level: Swiss-Prot protein existence level 1. [Non-structural protein 10]: Plays a pivotal role in viral transcription by stimulating both nsp14 3'-5' exoribonuclease and nsp16 2'-O-methyltransferase activities. Therefore plays an essential role in viral mRNAs cap methylation. From Severe acute respiratory syndrome coronavirus 2 (2019-nCoV) (SARS-CoV-2).
   2066..2238    +  terminator     CYC1 terminator (fragment): S. cerevisiae CYC1; transcription terminator for CYC1
   2274..2450    +  promoter       URA3 promoter (fragment): S. cerevisiae URA3
   2451..3254    +  CDS            URA3: orotidine-5'-phosphate decarboxylase, required for uracil biosynthesis; S. cerevisiae URA3; yeast auxotrophic marker, counterselectable with 5-fluoroorotic acid (5-FOA)
   3337..4319    -  rep_origin     2μ ori: yeast 2μ plasmid origin of replication
   4397..4426    +  terminator     T3Te terminator: phage T3 early transcription terminator
   4448..5035    +  rep_origin     ori: high-copy-number ColE1/pMB1/pBR322/pUC origin of replication
   5047..5074    -  terminator     T7Te terminator: phage T7 early transcription terminator
   5098..5289    -  CDS            rop: Rop protein, which maintains plasmids at low copy number; rop
   5290..6150    -  CDS            AmpR: β-lactamase; bla; confers resistance to ampicillin, carbenicillin, and related antibiotics
   6151..6253    -  promoter       cat promoter: promoter of the E. coli cat gene encoding chloramphenicol acetyltransferase
   6254..6285    -  terminator     tonB terminator: bidirectional E. coli tonB-P14 transcription terminator
