[The description below was written by a language model from this plasmid's Addgene catalogue record and pLannotate feature annotations shown in this document.]
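Description:
pGBW-m4046208 is an episomal yeast expression plasmid for producing SARS-CoV-2 non-structural protein 4 (nsp4) in Saccharomyces cerevisiae. It is an E. coli–yeast shuttle vector. In bacteria it replicates from a high-copy ColE1/pUC-type origin and is selected with ampicillin through a β-lactamase gene that the annotation places downstream of a cat promoter. In yeast the 2μ origin maintains it as a multicopy plasmid, and the URA3 marker complements uracil auxotrophy and can be counterselected with 5-FOA. Short phage T3 and T7 early terminators and a tonB terminator flank the bacterial modules, presumably insulating them from read-through transcription. A short annotated rop segment lies directly next to the AmpR gene, although the catalogue lists the plasmid as high copy.

The expression cassette consists of the galactose-inducible, Gal4-regulated GAL1 promoter, a roughly 1.5 kb wild-type nsp4 coding sequence, and a CYC1 terminator fragment. The insert was made by gene synthesis; listing budding yeast alongside the virus under species may indicate yeast codon adaptation, but the record does not say so. The automated annotation identifies the open reading frame only as a fragment of the SARS-CoV-2 replicase polyprotein 1a, and its accompanying functional text concerns nsp10. This is generic polyprotein annotation, not a description of this insert, which the catalogue identifies as nsp4. According to the catalogue, the backbone supplies a C-terminal thrombin-cleavable StrepII tag, which would allow Strep-Tactin affinity purification and subsequent tag removal, but the tag is not annotated separately in the feature table. The construct is suited to inducible expression and purification of nsp4, or to functional studies of this viral protein in yeast.
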