Addgene plasmid #145557: pGBW-m4046208
Purpose: Yeast Expression plasmid for SARS-CoV-2 nsp4
Depositing lab: Ginkgo Bioworks & Benjie Chen. Depositing organization: Ginkgo Bioworks.
Backbone
  Vector backbone: AmpR; 2u URA3
  Backbone size w/o insert (bp): 4078
  Vector type: Yeast Expression
  Selectable markers: URA3
Growth in bacteria
  Bacterial resistance: Ampicillin, 100 μg/mL
  Growth temperature: 37°C
  Growth strain: DH5alpha
  Copy number: High Copy
Gene/Insert
  Gene/Insert name: SARS-CoV-2 nsp4
  Species: S. cerevisiae (budding yeast); Severe acute respiratory syndrome coronavirus 2
  Insert size (bp): 1493
  Mutation: wt
  Entrez Gene: ORF1ab (a.k.a. GU280_gp01)
  Promoter: pGAL1
  Tag / fusion protein: Cleavable thrombin;StrepII (C terminal on backbone)
  Cloning method: Unknown
Resource information
  A portion of this plasmid was derived from a plasmid made by: GinkgoBioworks
Depositor comments: NCBI Reference Sequence: YP_009725300.1Created by gene synthesis with Not1 site.
How to cite: pGBW-m4046208 was a gift from Ginkgo Bioworks & Benjie Chen (Addgene plasmid # 145557 ; http://n2t.net/addgene:145557 ; RRID:Addgene_145557)
